>Addgene plasmid #174652 | pLVX-IRES-hygro-EGFP-Stx17 | addgene full sequence | sequence record 346671 | Addgene NGS Result
CTACAAACTTAGTAGTTGGAAGGGCTAATTCACTCCCAAAGAAGACAAGATATCCTTGATCTGTGGATCT
ACCACACACAAGGCTACTTCCCTGATTAGCAGAACTACACACCAGGGCCAGGGGTCAGATATCCACTGAC
CTTTGGATGGTGCTACAAGCTAGTACCAGTTGAGCCAGATAAGGTAGAAGAGGCCAATAAAGGAGAGAAC
ACCAGCTTGTTACACCCTGTGAGCCTGCATGGGATGGATGACCCGGAGAGAGAAGTGTTAGAGTGGAGGT
TTGACAGCCGCCTAGCATTTCATCACGTGGCCCGAGAGCTGCATCCGGAGTACTTCAAGAACTGCTGATA
TCGAGCTTGCTACAAGGGACTTTCCGCTGGGGACTTTCCAGGGAGGCGTGGCCTGGGCGGGACTGGGGAG
TGGCGAGCCCTCAGATCCTGCATATAAGCAGCTGCTTTTTGCCTGTACTGGGTCTCTCTGGTTAGACCAG
ATCTGAGCCTGGGAGCTCTCTGGCTAACTAGGGAACCCACTGCTTAAGCCTCAATAAAGCTTGCCTTGAG
TGCTTCAAGTAGTGTGTGCCCGTCTGTTGTGTGACTCTGGTAACTAGAGATCCCTCAGACCCTTTTAGTC
AGTGTGGAAAATCTCTAGCAGTGGCGCCCGAACAGGGACTTGAAAGCGAAAGGGAAACCAGAGGAGCTCT
CTCGACGCAGGACTCGGCTTGCTGAAGCGCGCACGGCAAGAGGCGAGGGGCGGCGACTGGTGAGTACGCC
AAAAATTTTGACTAGCGGAGGCTAGAAGGAGAGAGATGGGTGCGAGAGCGTCAGTATTAAGCGGGGGAGA
ATTAGATCGCGATGGGAAAAAATTCGGTTAAGGCCAGGGGGAAAGAAAAAATATAAATTAAAACATATAG
TATGGGCAAGCAGGGAGCTAGAACGATTCGCAGTTAATCCTGGCCTGTTAGAAACATCAGAAGGCTGTAG
ACAAATACTGGGACAGCTACAACCATCCCTTCAGACAGGATCAGAAGAACTTAGATCATTATATAATACA
GTAGCAACCCTCTATTGTGTGCATCAAAGGATAGAGATAAAAGACACCAAGGAAGCTTTAGACAAGATAG
AGGAAGAGCAAAACAAAAGTAAGACCACCGCACAGCAAGCGGCCGGCCGCTGATCTTCAGACCTGGAGGA
GGAGATATGAGGGACAATTGGAGAAGTGAATTATATAAATATAAAGTAGTAAAAATTGAACCATTAGGAG
TAGCACCCACCAAGGCAAAGAGAAGAGTGGTGCAGAGAGAAAAAAGAGCAGTGGGAATAGGAGCTTTGTT
CCTTGGGTTCTTGGGAGCAGCAGGAAGCACTATGGGCGCAGCGTCAATGACGCTGACGGTACAGGCCAGA
CAATTATTGTCTGGTATAGTGCAGCAGCAGAACAATTTGCTGAGGGCTATTGAGGCGCAACAGCATCTGT
TGCAACTCACAGTCTGGGGCATCAAGCAGCTCCAGGCAAGAATCCTGGCTGTGGAAAGATACCTAAAGGA
TCAACAGCTCCTGGGGATTTGGGGTTGCTCTGGAAAACTCATTTGCACCACTGCTGTGCCTTGGAATGCT
AGTTGGAGTAATAAATCTCTGGAACAGATTTGGAATCACACGACCTGGATGGAGTGGGACAGAGAAATTA
ACAATTACACAAGCTTAATACACTCCTTAATTGAAGAATCGCAAAACCAGCAAGAAAAGAATGAACAAGA
ATTATTGGAATTAGATAAATGGGCAAGTTTGTGGAATTGGTTTAACATAACAAATTGGCTGTGGTATATA
AAATTATTCATAATGATAGTAGGAGGCTTGGTAGGTTTAAGAATAGTTTTTGCTGTACTTTCTATAGTGA
ATAGAGTTAGGCAGGGATATTCACCATTATCGTTTCAGACCCACCTCCCAACCCCGAGGGGACCCGACAG
GCCCGAAGGAATAGAAGAAGAAGGTGGAGAGAGAGACAGAGACAGATCCATTCGATTAGTGAACGGATCT
CGACGGTATCGCCTTTAAAAGAAAAGGGGGGATTGGGGGGTACAGTGCAGGGGAAAGAATAGTAGACATA
ATAGCAACAGACATACAAACTAAAGAATTACAAAAACAAATTACAAAAATTCAAAATTTTCGGGTTTATT
ACAGGGACAGCAGAGATCCAGTTTATCGATAAGCTTGGGAGTTCCGCGTTACATAACTTACGGTAAATGG
CCCGCCTGGCTGACCGCCCAACGACCCCCGCCCATTGACGTCAATAATGACGTATGTTCCCATAGTAACG
CCAATAGGGACTTTCCATTGACGTCAATGGGTGGAGTATTTACGGTAAACTGCCCACTTGGCAGTACATC
AAGTGTATCATATGCCAAGTACGCCCCCTATTGACGTCAATGACGGTAAATGGCCCGCCTGGCATTATGC
CCAGTACATGACCTTATGGGACTTTCCTACTTGGCAGTACATCTACGTATTAGTCATCGCTATTACCATG
GTGATGCGGTTTTGGCAGTACATCAATGGGCGTGGATAGCGGTTTGACTCACGGGGATTTCCAAGTCTCC
ACCCCATTGACGTCAATGGGAGTTTGTTTTGGCACCAAAATCAACGGGACTTTCCAAAATGTCGTAACAA
CTCCGCCCCATTGACGCAAATGGGCGGTAGGCGTGTACGGTGGGAGGTCTATATAAGCAGAGCTCGTTTA
GTGAACCGTCAGATCGCCTGGAGACGCCATCCACGCTGTTTTGACCTCCATAGAAGACACCGACTCTACT
AGAGGATCTATTTCCGGTGAATTCGCCACCATGGTGAGCAAGGGCGAGGAGCTGTTCACCGGGGTGGTGC
CCATCCTGGTCGAGCTGGACGGCGACGTAAACGGCCACAAGTTCAGCGTGTCCGGCGAGGGCGAGGGCGA
TGCCACCTACGGCAAGCTGACCCTGAAGTTCATCTGCACCACCGGCAAGCTGCCCGTGCCCTGGCCCACC
CTCGTGACCACCCTGACCTACGGCGTGCAGTGCTTCAGCCGCTACCCCGACCACATGAAGCAGCACGACT
TCTTCAAGTCCGCCATGCCCGAAGGCTACGTCCAGGAGCGCACCATCTTCTTCAAGGACGACGGCAACTA
CAAGACCCGCGCCGAGGTGAAGTTCGAGGGCGACACCCTGGTGAACCGCATCGAGCTGAAGGGCATCGAC
TTCAAGGAGGACGGCAACATCCTGGGGCACAAGCTGGAGTACAACTACAACAGCCACAACGTCTATATCA
TGGCCGACAAGCAGAAGAACGGCATCAAGGTGAACTTCAAGATCCGCCACAACATCGAGGACGGCAGCGT
GCAGCTCGCCGACCACTACCAGCAGAACACCCCCATCGGCGACGGCCCCGTGCTGCTGCCCGACAACCAC
TACCTGAGCACCCAGTCCGCCCTGAGCAAAGACCCCAACGAGAAGCGCGATCACATGGTCCTGCTGGAGT
TCGTGACCGCCGCCGGGATCACTCTCGGCATGGACGAGCTGTACAAGGGCGGATCCGGCGGAGGGAGCGG
AGGGGGCTCACTCGAGTCTGAAGATGAAGAAAAAGTGAAATTACGCCGTCTTGAACCAGCTATCCAGAAA
TTCATTAAGATAGTAATCCCAACAGACCTGGAAAGGTTAAGAAAGCACCAGATAAATATTGAGAAGTATC
AAAGGTGCAGAATCTGGGACAAGTTGCATGAAGAGCATATCAATGCAGGACGTACAGTTCAGCAACTCCG
ATCCAATATCCGAGAAATTGAGAAACTTTGTTTGAAAGTCCGAAAGGATGACCTAGTACTTCTGAAGAGA
ATGATAGATCCTGTTAAAGAAGAAGCATCAGCAGCAACAGCAGAATTTCTCCAACTCCATTTGGAATCTG
TAGAAGAACTTAAGAAGCAATTTAATGATGAAGAAACTTTGCTACAGCCTCCTTTGACCAGATCCATGAC
TGTTGGTGGAGCATTTCATACTACTGAAGCTGAAGCTAGTTCTCAGAGTTTGACTCAGATATATGCCTTA
CCTGAAATTCCTCAAGATCAAAATGCTGCAGAATCGTGGGAAACCTTAGAAGCGGACTTAATTGAACTTA
GCCAACTGGTCACTGACTTCTCTCTCCTAGTGAATTCTCAGCAGGAGAAGATTGACAGCATTGCAGACCA
TGTCAACAGTGCTGCTGTGAATGTTGAAGAGGGAACCAAAAACTTAGGGAAGGCTGCAAAATACAAGCTG
GCAGCTCTGCCTGTGGCAGGTGCACTCATCGGGGGAATGGTAGGGGGTCCTATTGGCCTCCTTGCAGGCT
TCAAAGTGGCAGGAATTGCAGCTGCACTTGGTGGTGGGGTGTTGGGCTTCACAGGTGGAAAATTGATACA
AAGAAAGAAACAGAAAATGATGGAGAAGCTCACTTCCAGCTGTCCAGATCTTCCCAGCCAAACTGACAAG
AAATGCAGTTAAACTAGTTCTAGAGCGGCCGCGGATCTGGCCAATTCCGCCCCTCTCCCTCCCCCCCCCC
TAACGTTACTGGCCGAAGCCGCTTGGAATAAGGCCGGTGTGCGTTTGTCTATATGTTATTTTCCACCATA
TTGCCGTCTTTTGGCAATGTGAGGGCCCGGAAACCTGGCCCTGTCTTCTTGACGAGCATTCCTAGGGGTC
TTTCCCCTCTCGCCAAAGGAATGCAAGGTCTGTTGAATGTCGTGAAGGAAGCAGTTCCTCTGGAAGCTTC
TTGAAGACAAACAACGTCTGTAGCGACCCTTTGCAGGCAGCGGAACCCCCCACCTGGCGACAGGTGCCTC
TGCGGCCAAAAGCCACGTGTATAAGATACACCTGCAAAGGCGGCACAACCCCAGTGCCACGTTGTGAGTT
GGATAGTTGTGGAAAGAGTCAAATGGCTCTCCTCAAGCGTATTCAACAAGGGGCTGAAGGATGCCCAGAA
GGTACCCCATTGTATGGGATCTGATCTGGGGCCTCGGTGCACATGCTTTACATGTGTTTAGTCGAGGTTA
AAAAAACGTCTAGGCCCCCCGAACCACGGGGACGTGGTTTTCCTTTGAAAAACACGATGATAAGCTTGCC
ACAACCCGGGATCCTCTAGAATGGATAGATCCGGAAAGCCTGAACTCACCGCGACGTCTGTCGAGAAGTT
TCTGATCGAAAAGTTCGACAGCGTCTCCGACCTGATGCAGCTCTCGGAGGGCGAAGAATCTCGTGCTTTC
AGCTTCGATGTAGGAGGGCGTGGATATGTCCTGCGGGTAAATAGCTGCGCCGATGGTTTCTACAAAGATC
GTTATGTTTATCGGCACTTTGCATCGGCCGCGCTCCCGATTCCGGAAGTGCTTGACATTGGGGAATTTAG
CGAGAGCCTGACCTATTGCATCTCCCGCCGTGCACAGGGTGTCACGTTGCAAGACCTGCCTGAAACCGAA
CTGCCCGCTGTTCTGCAGCCGGTCGCGGAGGCCATGGATGCGATCGCTGCGGCCGATCTTAGCCAGACGA
GCGGGTTCGGCCCATTCGGACCGCAAGGAATCGGTCAATACACTACATGGCGTGATTTCATATGCGCGAT
TGCTGATCCCCATGTGTATCACTGGCAAACTGTGATGGACGACACCGTCAGTGCGTCCGTCGCGCAGGCT
CTCGATGAGCTGATGCTTTGGGCCGAGGACTGCCCCGAAGTCCGGCACCTCGTGCACGCGGATTTCGGCT
CCAACAATGTCCTGACGGACAATGGCCGCATAACAGCGGTCATTGACTGGAGCGAGGCGATGTTCGGGGA
TTCCCAATACGAGGTCGCCAACATCTTCTTCTGGAGGCCGTGGTTGGCTTGTATGGAGCAGCAGACGCGC
TACTTCGAGCGGAGGCATCCGGAGCTTGCAGGATCGCCGCGGCTCCGGGCGTATATGCTCCGCATTGGTC
TTGACCAACTCTATCAGAGCTTGGTTGACGGCAATTTCGATGATGCAGCTTGGGCGCAGGGTCGATGCGA
CGCAATCGTCCGATCCGGAGCCGGGACTGTCGGGCGTACACAAATCGCCCGCAGAAGCGCGGCCGTCTGG
ACCGATGGCTGTGTAGAAGTACTCGCCGATAGTGGAAACCGACGCCCCAGCACTCGTCCGAGGGCAAAGG
AATAGGTCGACACGCGTCTGGAACAATCAACCTCTGGATTACAAAATTTGTGAAAGATTGACTGGTATTC
TTAACTATGTTGCTCCTTTTACGCTATGTGGATACGCTGCTTTAATGCCTTTGTATCATGCTATTGCTTC
CCGTATGGCTTTCATTTTCTCCTCCTTGTATAAATCCTGGTTGCTGTCTCTTTATGAGGAGTTGTGGCCC
GTTGTCAGGCAACGTGGCGTGGTGTGCACTGTGTTTGCTGACGCAACCCCCACTGGTTGGGGCATTGCCA
CCACCTGTCAGCTCCTTTCCGGGACTTTCGCTTTCCCCCTCCCTATTGCCACGGCGGAACTCATCGCCGC
CTGCCTTGCCCGCTGCTGGACAGGGGCTCGGCTGTTGGGCACTGACAATTCCGTGGTGTTGTCGGGGAAG
CTGACGTCCTTTCCATGGCTGCTCGCCTGTGTTGCCACCTGGATTCTGCGCGGGACGTCCTTCTGCTACG
TCCCTTCGGCCCTCAATCCAGCGGACCTTCCTTCCCGCGGCCTGCTGCCGGCTCTGCGGCCTCTTCCGCG
TCTTCGCCTTCGCCCTCAGACGAGTCGGATCTCCCTTTGGGCCGCCTCCCCGCCTGGAATTAATTCTGCA
GTCGAGACCTAGAAAAACATGGAGCAATCACAAGTAGCAATACAGCAGCTACCAATGCTGATTGTGCCTG
GCTAGAAGCACAAGAGGAGGAGGAGGTGGGTTTTCCAGTCACACCTCAGGTACCTTTAAGACCAATGACT
TACAAGGCAGCTGTAGATCTTAGCCACTTTTTAAAAGAAAAGAGGGGACTGGAAGGGCTAATTCACTCCC
AACGAAGACAAGATATCCTTGATCTGTGGATCTACCACACACAAGGCTACTTCCCTGATTAGCAGAACTA
CACACCAGGGCCAGGGGTCAGATATCCACTGACCTTTGGATGGTGCTACAAGCTAGTACCAGTTGAGCCA
GATAAGGTAGAAGAGGCCAATAAAGGAGAGAACACCAGCTTGTTACACCCTGTGAGCCTGCATGGGATGG
ATGACCCGGAGAGAGAAGTGTTAGAGTGGAGGTTTGACAGCCGCCTAGCATTTCATCACGTGGCCCGAGA
GCTGCATCCGGAGTACTTCAAGAACTGCTGATATCGAGCTTGCTACAAGGGACTTTCCGCTGGGGACTTT
CCAGGGAGGCGTGGCCTGGGCGGGACTGGGGAGTGGCGAGCCCTCAGATCCTGCATATAAGCAGCTGCTT
TTTGCCTGTACTGGGTCTCTCTGGTTAGACCAGATCTGAGCCTGGGAGCTCTCTGGCTAACTAGGGAACC
CACTGCTTAAGCCTCAATAAAGCTTGCCTTGAGTGCTTCAAGTAGTGTGTGCCCGTCTGTTGTGTGACTC
TGGTAACTAGAGATCCCTCAGACCCTTTTAGTCAGTGTGGAAAATCTCTAGCAGTAGTAGTTCATGTCAT
CTTATTATTCAGTATTTATAACTTGCAAAGAAATGAATATCAGAGAGTGAGAGGCCTTGACATTGCTAGC
GTTTACCGTCGACCTCTAGCTAGAGCTTGGCGTAATCATGGTCATAGCTGTTTCCTGTGTGAAATTGTTA
TCCGCTCACAATTCCACACAACATACGAGCCGGAAGCATAAAGTGTAAAGCCTGGGGTGCCTAATGAGTG
AGCTAACTCACATTAATTGCGTTGCGCTCACTGCCCGCTTTCCAGTCGGGAAACCTGTCGTGCCAGCTGC
ATTAATGAATCGGCCAACGCGCGGGGAGAGGCGGTTTGCGTATTGGGCGCTCTTCCGCTTCCTCGCTCAC
TGACTCGCTGCGCTCGGTCGTTCGGCTGCGGCGAGCGGTATCAGCTCACTCAAAGGCGGTAATACGGTTA
TCCACAGAATCAGGGGATAACGCAGGAAAGAACATGTGAGCAAAAGGCCAGCAAAAGGCCAGGAACCGTA
AAAAGGCCGCGTTGCTGGCGTTTTTCCATAGGCTCCGCCCCCCTGACGAGCATCACAAAAATCGACGCTC
AAGTCAGAGGTGGCGAAACCCGACAGGACTATAAAGATACCAGGCGTTTCCCCCTGGAAGCTCCCTCGTG
CGCTCTCCTGTTCCGACCCTGCCGCTTACCGGATACCTGTCCGCCTTTCTCCCTTCGGGAAGCGTGGCGC
TTTCTCATAGCTCACGCTGTAGGTATCTCAGTTCGGTGTAGGTCGTTCGCTCCAAGCTGGGCTGTGTGCA
CGAACCCCCCGTTCAGCCCGACCGCTGCGCCTTATCCGGTAACTATCGTCTTGAGTCCAACCCGGTAAGA
CACGACTTATCGCCACTGGCAGCAGCCACTGGTAACAGGATTAGCAGAGCGAGGTATGTAGGCGGTGCTA
CAGAGTTCTTGAAGTGGTGGCCTAACTACGGCTACACTAGAAGAACAGTATTTGGTATCTGCGCTCTGCT
GAAGCCAGTTACCTTCGGAAAAAGAGTTGGTAGCTCTTGATCCGGCAAACAAACCACCGCTGGTAGCGGT
GGTTTTTTTGTTTGCAAGCAGCAGATTACGCGCAGAAAAAAAGGATCTCAAGAAGATCCTTTGATCTTTT
CTACGGGGTCTGACGCTCAGTGGAACGAAAACTCACGTTAAGGGATTTTGGTCATGAGATTATCAAAAAG
GATCTTCACCTAGATCCTTTTAAATTAAAAATGAAGTTTTAAATCAATCTAAAGTATATATGAGTAAACT
TGGTCTGACAGTTACCAATGCTTAATCAGTGAGGCACCTATCTCAGCGATCTGTCTATTTCGTTCATCCA
TAGTTGCCTGACTCCCCGTCGTGTAGATAACTACGATACGGGAGGGCTTACCATCTGGCCCCAGTGCTGC
AATGATACCGCGAGACCCACGCTCACCGGCTCCAGATTTATCAGCAATAAACCAGCCAGCCGGAAGGGCC
GAGCGCAGAAGTGGTCCTGCAACTTTATCCGCCTCCATCCAGTCTATTAATTGTTGCCGGGAAGCTAGAG
TAAGTAGTTCGCCAGTTAATAGTTTGCGCAACGTTGTTGCCATTGCTACAGGCATCGTGGTGTCACGCTC
GTCGTTTGGTATGGCTTCATTCAGCTCCGGTTCCCAACGATCAAGGCGAGTTACATGATCCCCCATGTTG
TGCAAAAAAGCGGTTAGCTCCTTCGGTCCTCCGATCGTTGTCAGAAGTAAGTTGGCCGCAGTGTTATCAC
TCATGGTTATGGCAGCACTGCATAATTCTCTTACTGTCATGCCATCCGTAAGATGCTTTTCTGTGACTGG
TGAGTACTCAACCAAGTCATTCTGAGAATAGTGTATGCGGCGACCGAGTTGCTCTTGCCCGGCGTCAATA
CGGGATAATACCGCGCCACATAGCAGAACTTTAAAAGTGCTCATCATTGGAAAACGTTCTTCGGGGCGAA
AACTCTCAAGGATCTTACCGCTGTTGAGATCCAGTTCGATGTAACCCACTCGTGCACCCAACTGATCTTC
AGCATCTTTTACTTTCACCAGCGTTTCTGGGTGAGCAAAAACAGGAAGGCAAAATGCCGCAAAAAAGGGA
ATAAGGGCGACACGGAAATGTTGAATACTCATACTCTTCCTTTTTCAATATTATTGAAGCATTTATCAGG
GTTATTGTCTCATGAGCGGATACATATTTGAATGTATTTAGAAAAATAAACAAATAGGGGTTCCGCGCAC
ATTTCCCCGAAAAGTGCCACCTGACGTCGACGGATCGGGAGATCAACTTGTTTATTGCAGCTTATAATGG
TTACAAATAAAGCAATAGCATCACAAATTTCACAAATAAAGCATTTTTTTCACTGCATTCTAGTTGTGGT
TTGTCCAAACTCATCAATGTATCTTATCATGTCTGGATCAACTGGATAACTCAAGCTAACCAAAATCATC
CCAAACTTCCCACCCCATACCCTATTACCACTGCCAATTACCTGTGGTTTCATTTACTCTAAACCTGTGA
TTCCTCTGAATTATTTTCATTTTAAAGAAATTGTATTTGTTAAATATGTA
Features (pLannotate 1.2.2; 25 found; start..end, strand, type, name):
     16..345     +  CDS            nef (fragment): NEF_HV1BR - Experimental evidence at protein level: Swiss-Prot protein existence level 1. Extracellular Nef protein targets CD4(+) T-lymphocytes for apoptosis by interacting with CXCR4 surface receptors (PubMed:14990729). From Human immunodeficiency virus type 1 group M subtype B (isolate BRU/LAI) (HIV-1).
    393..650     +  LTR            5' LTR (truncated): truncated 5' long terminal repeat (LTR) from HIV-1
    697..822     +  misc_feature   HIV-1 Ψ: packaging signal of human immunodeficiency virus type 1
    806..1144    +  CDS            HIV-1 gag (fragment): gag protein from human immunodeficiency virus 1; gag
   1319..1552    +  misc_feature   RRE: The Rev response element (RRE) of HIV-1 allows for Rev-dependent mRNA export from the nucleus to the cytoplasm.
   1929..2029    +  CDS            Rev (fragment): human immunodeficiency virus 1 (HIV-1) Rev protein; rev; enhances nuclear export of unspliced and incompletely spliced viral mRNAs
   2044..2159    +  misc_feature   cPPT/CTS: central polypurine tract and central termination sequence of HIV-1 (lacking the first T)
   2217..2520    +  enhancer       CMV enhancer: human cytomegalovirus immediate early enhancer
   2521..2724    +  promoter       CMV promoter: human cytomegalovirus (CMV) immediate early promoter
   2831..3547    +  CDS            EGFP: EGFP is a basic (constitutively fluorescent) green fluorescent protein published in 1996, derived from Aequorea victoria. It is reported to be a rapidly-maturing weak dimer with moderate acid sensitivity.
   3587..4489    +  CDS            STX17: STX17_HUMAN - Experimental evidence at protein level: Swiss-Prot protein existence level 1. SNAREs, soluble N-ethylmaleimide-sensitive factor-attachment protein receptors, are essential proteins for fusion of cellular membranes. SNAREs localized on opposing membranes assemble to form a trans-SNARE complex, an extended, parallel four alpha-helical bundle that drives membrane fusion (PubMed:23217709, PubMed:25686604, PubMed:28306502). STX17 is a SNARE of the autophagosome involved in autophagy through the direct control of autophagosome membrane fusion with the lysosome membrane (PubMed:23217709
   4493..4512    -  misc_feature   MCS (fragment): pBluescript multiple cloning site
   4641..5103    +  misc_feature   IRES: internal ribosome entry site (IRES) of the encephalomyocarditis virus (EMCV)
   5145..6165    +  CDS            HygR (fragment): aminoglycoside phosphotransferase from E. coli; aph(4)-Ia; confers resistance to hygromycin
   6185..6773    +  misc_feature   WPRE: woodchuck hepatitis virus posttranscriptional regulatory element
   6790..7308    +  CDS            nef (fragment): NEF_HV1BR - Experimental evidence at protein level: Swiss-Prot protein existence level 1. Extracellular Nef protein targets CD4(+) T-lymphocytes for apoptosis by interacting with CXCR4 surface receptors (PubMed:14990729). From Human immunodeficiency virus type 1 group M subtype B (isolate BRU/LAI) (HIV-1).
   7356..7613    +  LTR            5' LTR (truncated): truncated 5' long terminal repeat (LTR) from HIV-1
   7765..7781    -  protein_bind   lac operator: The lac repressor binds to the lac operator to inhibit transcription in E. coli. This inhibition can be relieved by adding lactose or isopropyl-β-D-thiogalactopyranoside (IPTG). lac repressor encoded by lacI
   7789..7819    -  promoter       lac promoter: promoter for the E. coli lac operon
   7834..7855    -  protein_bind   CAP binding site: CAP binding activates transcription in the presence of cAMP. E. coli catabolite activator protein
   7868..7960    -  CDS            lacI (fragment): lac repressor; lacI; The lac repressor binds to the lac operator to inhibit transcription in E. coli. This inhibition can be relieved by adding lactose or isopropyl-β-D-thiogalactopyranoside (IPTG).
   8143..8731    -  rep_origin     ori: high-copy-number ColE1/pMB1/pBR322/pUC origin of replication
   8902..9762    -  CDS            AmpR: β-lactamase; bla; confers resistance to ampicillin, carbenicillin, and related antibiotics
   9763..9867    -  promoter       AmpR promoter: bla
   9915..10049   +  polyA_signal   SV40 poly(A) signal: SV40 polyadenylation signal
