[The description below was written by a language model from this plasmid's Addgene catalogue record and pLannotate feature annotations shown in this document.]
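Description:
pLVX-IRES-hygro-EGFP-Stx17 is a lentiviral transfer plasmid of about 10.2 kb, built on the pLVX backbone, for overexpressing human syntaxin 17 (STX17) fused at its N terminus to EGFP. In bacteria it is maintained through a high-copy ColE1/pUC-type origin and selected with ampicillin via the β-lactamase gene. Remnants of a lac promoter/operator region and an SV40 polyadenylation signal also sit in the plasmid backbone outside the viral cassette.

The viral portion is bounded by two HIV-1 LTR sequences, both annotated by the automated tool as truncated LTRs with adjacent nef fragments. Between them lie the Ψ packaging signal with a partial gag sequence, the Rev response element for Rev-dependent nuclear export of the genomic RNA, and the cPPT/CTS, which aids nuclear import of the reverse-transcribed genome. No packaging or envelope genes are annotated, so these functions would have to be supplied in trans to make particles.

Downstream, the CMV immediate-early enhancer and promoter drive a single bicistronic transcript. The EGFP coding sequence is followed after a short linker by the STX17 open reading frame, and then an EMCV IRES allows cap-independent translation of the hygromycin resistance gene. Hygromycin-resistant cells are therefore expected to express the fusion as well. A WPRE placed before the 3′ LTR enhances transcript stability and expression.

STX17 is an autophagosomal SNARE involved in autophagosome–lysosome fusion. The construct is therefore suited to generating stable, hygromycin-selected mammalian cell lines in which autophagosomes can be followed by fluorescence microscopy. This fits the associated study on aggregate-triggered selective autophagy in human cells.
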