Addgene plasmid #174652: pLVX-IRES-hygro-EGFP-Stx17
Purpose: Vector for overexpression of EGFP-tagged Stx17 with IRES for hygromycin selection.
Depositing lab: Lukas Kapitein. Depositing organization: Utrecht University. Publication: Direct observation of aggregate-triggered selective autophagy in human cells. Janssen AFJ, Korsten G, Nijenhuis W, Katrukha EA, Kapitein LC. J Cell Sci. 2021 Oct 1;134(19). pii: 271972. doi: 10.1242/jcs.258824. Epub 2021 Oct 6. PubMed 34447998.
Backbone
  Vector backbone: pLVX
  Vector type: Lentiviral
Growth in bacteria
  Bacterial resistance: Ampicillin, 100 μg/mL
  Growth temperature: 37°C
  Growth strain: NEB Stable
  Copy number: High Copy
Gene/Insert
  Gene/Insert name: EGFP-Stx17
  Species: H. sapiens (human)
  Insert size (bp): 1662
  Entrez Gene: STX17
  Promoter: CMV
  Tag / fusion protein: EGFP (N terminal on insert)
  Cloning method: Restriction Enzyme; 5′ cloning site unknown (unknown if destroyed)
Terms and licenses: Academic/Nonprofit Terms; Industry Terms: Not Available to Industry
Depositor comments: Internal plasmid ID: AJ213 bioRxiv 2021.04.21
How to cite: pLVX-IRES-hygro-EGFP-Stx17 was a gift from Lukas Kapitein (Addgene plasmid # 174652 ; http://n2t.net/addgene:174652 ; RRID:Addgene_174652)
